>Addgene plasmid #223481 | pEY134 | addgene full sequence | sequence record 441809 | Addgene NGS Result
TCACACAGGAAACAGCTATGACCATGATTACGCCAAGCTGTAAGTTTAAACATGATCTTACTAACTAACT
ATTCTCATTTAAATTTTCAGAGCTTAAAAATGGCTGAAATCACTCACAACGATGGATACGCTAACAACTT
GGAAATGAAATAAGCTTGCATGCCTGCAGCGTCAAGAGACAGGATACAACTGATAATACAAAATGAATGT
AAGAGTTTCTCCACTGAATTCCCATTTCATTACACTTTTAATTAGTAAGCACTCACCCCTGGCCAGCCTC
CTGAATAATATAGATAAACTGAACCAAATGGGAACGGGTGTCCCATACTCCTACAGTAACCAACGGCGGG
AATCATAAAAGCGGTACATCCGAATGGTATAAGAAACAACAAAAGTAATAAAATACTCATTAATTTTGGG
CAGATCTGAAAAAATAGTACATGTATACATATATTCCCATGTGAACTAATACTTCCTTACAAAAAAGTGA
TTATTGGGACGTAACAAGATTATCACTCTGAACAGTGACAAGTAGAATGGAAGAAAAAAGACAGAATAGT
TAAAATATTAAAAATTAAGAAAATAGTTTTTATAAAATGATTTGGTTCGACAAACGCACACCATGAAGTG
ATTATTCCAGTTGCAGGAATAGAGCCACGAAGAAACTCAAACATGAAAAACGAAATACTCAGTAAATTGA
TAGGAAACGTTTCTAAATCTTTCGCTTCTTGAGTTTAAATATTTCGTTGCATAAATCAACTCACACAGAA
AAATAGCATCGCAATGCAGATGAAAATATATTTATTCATTGGAGCAATTTTGGACCATCCAATAAGTGCT
GACAATTTTCCACATTACAGCAATGGTAGGTGGCATATAAATCAATGGGATCAACGCCAGAATTGTAGGA
AACGTAAAAGTATACTGAAAACTTTGGTATTCGGGGATTCCGTAAATAGAACCGTTCATTTTTTTTAGAT
TACCAATTTACATAAAATATGAATATCAATGATTTGAGAAAGAAAAACATGACGTAGATGTGGGCTTGAA
GTAATTGTATTATATATTTATTATATTTTATTACATTATTATTTTGTGGACCGGAAGTAAAAATTCCTTC
ATGAAAACCATTTATGAGATTGAAAAATAACGTTTCCAAAAAACAAGGCTAAAAATATTTAATTGATGAG
AAAAATCTATATGAAAAAATAAAAAAATGAAAAATTTATAAAGTATCAAAAAAAATTTAGATTAACATTT
ACGTAATTATTTTTAGCCTTGGATTCTCATCACATTATTTAATTTAATTTAATTTAATTTGTTTACGCTC
GCGAGGAGACGTGGAAAAAGTTGAAAAAAAAAGAAAAATGTTCACATACAATAGATCATAAATACAATAC
ACTGAATAAGTGGGAAGAAAACTAAGAAAAATAAATAGGAACGAAAGTTTGTTAACAGTTTGCTCCTTTA
CCTTGCATTGCTTATCTCACTCTCCACCGCTTGATTTTGCTCCGAATTCCACCACATGCGCGCTTCTGAA
CGGTCTGTGGGCTCTGACACCCACCTGGTCGAGTTGACCGTTCAACATGGTGCATCGACCGGGAATATTG
CTCGTGCAATCGCCAAACTATGTCTTCGGATCGTAAATTCGTTCGTAAAAATCGATCGTAAAAAACTCTC
CATCTCCAATTCCAGGAGCTGACGGTTCTAATGAAACCGAAAGTTCAGGGAAACGTGAGACTCTACGGAC
TCGCAAGAGTCAAAAGTCTACAAGGGGAACTCGTGCAGCCACACCAGGCCGCTTGAAAAGCTTCGCTGCC
CCAATTAAAGGGTACATTACCCACGCAAGGTTGGTCAGGCAGGAGGAAATAATGTTATGTGGGTAGTTTA
TGTTGCAATCATCAGTTGTCAGACATCTCGTTATTCAAGATCTGATATATGTTTAAGAAACTTCGGGTTA
CTCAGCGTACTACAATAAAATGCTTTCTAGTTTCAGTTTTACATCTGCTCCATGAGACTTTCTTTTTGGA
ACAAGTTTTGGAACGAGTCATATTATTTTTTCAGAATGAAGCGTTCTTCGCCATTGACTGCTCCGTAATA
GATTTGAAGTCGTGTTTTACCTATATAGGCATGAGGCAGGCGGAGTTGAAACAATTGATTATACACTCAT
ACAGTTTTATCTTGGTTCAAATTTTTGCCCAATATAAAATGTGCAGCTTATTGATCATATTAAGACAAAA
AAGTGTTTAAAAAAAGTAACTCCAATTAGGTATTATGTATGCAAGTTTTCAAAGAAGCCAACCAAACAGT
GATGTGCGTTATTTGAATTAAATCTTATCTTCCCAGATCAGTTTTCTCGAATTCATAGTTTTTAATTTTT
ATAAATTGATATTTCAGCATTTCGTAATTCTCATGTTCTAAATAGGAAACATCTGGGATGCGTTGTAGAC
ATGTTGGGACAACGTCGAATATTTTTCTCAAATTCCATTTCTATTTCGTTTTAGGCAAAGTGAAACAAAA
AATTTTCAATACCAAATATCAGTCTAAGTAATTCGAAAAACGGTATTTTATACTCCCAAAAGGCTACGAC
GCCTATAAAACAAAACTGACCAGACTTCCACACCTGGGAGAGATAGGGTCAGTTTTTGTTCGTTTGTCTC
ATTGGATTTCCTCGCTGATACATGATTTAAAACATACTTTTATTGTATAGAACGATAATTTTTGTGTGGT
TTATTATGAAGCAAACATCATTCATACATCAAATGCGTGTTTTCAGTTCAGCTTCCTTTGTTCACCAATA
AAGTTTTTAATTCCTTGAAAGGGATGGATTATCCTTTTATCGAAAAACGTAGAACTTCGTGTACGTTTTA
AAATAATCTTTCAATTCAAGCTGTTTCTTTTATTAATATTACATTTTTTTAGTTGATTTCACTTAAAAAA
CTCTATTCATTCGGATTATTGGTTGAAGGAACTCTGATTTGGTTGAAATATCAAATTTAAACATAATACT
GTTAATGGTTCGATTATACCAAGAAAATAGTTCAAATCTTCTCTCAATAATAATCGTAGACATTGTTTTC
AATAGTATATAGTCTGTCTCTAATTTTCAAGCTCTTTAGAGAATTAAACATATTGTTTTTGTATTTCAGT
TTTATTAATCCCTGTTTGTTCTCAACAATTTCTTATCTAGATCAGTTATTCAGTTATGTAGATATGCTTG
AGATTCTGAAATCGGAAAGTATAATCATAAACGAAATTTTGGATATTATTTGAGCTTTTAAATTTTTTTT
TCAACATTAGGGTAACATTTTTAGTCGATCTTTGTCCATTTTCTGAGAACCTACTATGTTTTTTGTTTGA
GCTTAAAAATTCGATTGAACAACTGTACAGTATAGCGTCACTTCTTAGGATTCCTGATATTTTATGCTGA
ACTACTGGTTCATAAAATTTTCTTTCAAATAAAACTGTCTGATTTGTTTATTACACAACGAAGTTTGTAT
GCGTAAACGATAAAAACATCTTCTAGACAGACCAAAGTCTTTCTTCAATAGTCAAATCATTTCAAATTGT
TCCTAATGATCCTTTCATGAATATTTGTACAAAATAACAGTTGACAAACCAAATATTTTGTGAAAAATTG
GAGTGATTAGCGAATCCCGTAGGAAAAACCAGGAGTCAGTTAAGTGAAGCATTTTCTTGCAAGAAAGAAA
TAAATGATTTCATGTTCCCAACTGGTGATAATATCTCTCTAAGGAGTTATCATGTGTTGTTTTTGGAAAT
TAATATTCTTCACTTTTTGTGTTTTTATTTCAACCATTCTCGATTATAATTTTGCTTCCAGACTTTTTTG
TCCGAATACTCGTGATCCATAAAACCCGGGATTGGCCAAAGGACCCAAAGGTATGTTTCGAATGATACTA
ACATAACATAGAACATTTTCAGGAGGACCCTTGCTTGGAGGGTACCGAGCTCAGAAAAAATGACCGCTCC
AAAGAAGAAGCGCAAGGTTCCAGTCGAGAAGATGACTGCCCCAAAAAAGAAACGTAAGGTCCCGCGGATG
TCAGAGCTTATTAAGGAGAATATGCATATGAAACTGTACATGGAAGGAACCGTGGACAACCATCACTTTA
AGTGCACTTCGGAGGGGGAAGGCAAACCGTACGAGGGCACCCAGACCATGCGAATCAAGGTGGTCGAGGG
AGGCCCACTGCCCTTCGCCTTCGACATTCTGGTAAGTTTAAACATATATATACTAACTAACCCTGATTAT
TTAAATTTTCAGGCTACTAGCTTCCTGTACGGCAGCAAGACTTTTATTAATCACACCCAGGGCATCCCGG
ACTTCTTCAAACAGTCGTTCCCTGAGGGCTTCACATGGGAGCGTGTGACCACATACGAAGACGGTGGCGT
TCTCACCGCTACCCAGGACACCAGCCTCCAGGACGGTTGCCTCATATATAATGTGGTAAGTTTAAACAGT
TCGGTACTAACTAACCATACATATTTAAATTTTCAGAAGATCCGGGGAGTAAACTTCACATCCAATGGTC
CGGTTATGCAGAAGAAAACACTCGGCTGGGAGGCCTTCACCGAGACGCTGTATCCGGCTGACGGAGGCCT
GGAAGGTCGAAACGACATGGCCCTGAAGCTCGTCGGCGGTAGCCATCTCATCGCAAACGCTAAGACCACA
TATAGATCCAAGAAACCGGTAAGTTTAAACATGATTTTACTAACTAACTAATCTGATTTAAATTTTCAGG
CTAAGAACCTTAAAATGCCGGGAGTCTACTATGTTGACTACAGACTGGAACGGATCAAGGAGGCCAACAA
CGAGACCTACGTCGAGCAGCACGAGGTTGCAGTTGCCAGATACTGCGACCTCCCGAGCAAACTGGGTCAC
AAGCTTAATCCTAGGATACCGGTGGGTGAAGACCCACCAAAGCCATCTGCCAAGGGAGCCAAGAAGGCCG
CCAAGACCGTTACGAAGCCAAAGGACGGAAAGAAGAGACGTCATGCCCGTAAGGAATCATACTCCGTCTA
CATCTACCGTGTCCTCAAGCAAGTTCATCCAGACACTGGAGTTTCCTCCAAAGCCATGTCTATCATGAAC
TCTTTTGTCAACGATGTCTTCGAGCGTATTGCTGCTGAAGCATCCCGTCTTGCTCACTACAACAAGCGTT
CCACAATCTCATCCCGCGAAATTCAGACCGCTGTCCGTCTGATCCTTCCAGGAGAGCTTGCCAAGCACGC
CGTGTCTGAGGGAACCAAGGCCGTTACCAAGTACACTTCCAGCAAGTAGGAATTCCAACTGAGCGCCGGT
CGCTACCATTACCAACTTGTCTGGTGTCAAAAATAATAGGGGCCGCTGTCATCAGAGTAAGTTTAAACTG
AGTTCTACTAACTAACGAGTAATATTTAAATTTTCAGCATCTCGCGCCCGTGCCTCTGACTTCTAAGTCC
AATTACTCTTCAACATCCCTACATGCTCTTTCTCCCTGTGCTCCCACCCCCTATTTTTGTTATTATCAAA
AAACTTCTCTTAATTTCTTTGTTTTTTAGCTTCTTTTAAGTCACCTCTAACAATGAAATTGTGTAGATTC
AAAAATAGAATTAATTCGTAATAAAAAGTCGAAAAAAATTGTGCTCCCTCCCCCCATTAATAATAATTCT
ATCCCAAAATCTACACAATGTTCTGTGTACACTTCTTATGTTTTTTACTTCTGATAAATTTTTTTGAAAC
ATCATAGAAAAAACCGCACACAAAATACCTTATCATATGTTACGTTTCAGTTTATGACCGCAATTTTTAT
TTCTTCGCACGTCTGGGCCTCTCATGACGTCAAATCATGCTCATCGTGAAAAAGTTTTGGAGTATTTTTG
GAATTTTTCAATCAAGTGAAAGTTTATGAAATTAATTTTCCTGCTTTTGCTTTTTGGGGTTTCCCCTATT
GTTTGTCAAGATTTCGAGGACGGCGTTTTTCTTGCTAAAATCACAAGTATTGATGAGCACGATGCAAGAA
AGATCGGAAGAAGGTTTGGGTTTGAGGCTCAGTGGAAGGTGAGTAGAAGTTGATAATTTGAAAGTGGAGT
AGTGTCTATGGGGTTTTTGCCTTAAATGACAGAATACATTCCCAATATACCAAACATAACTGTTTCCTAC
TAGTCGGCCGTACGGGCCCTTTCGTCTCGCGCGTTTCGGTGATGACGGTGAAAACCTCTGACACATGCAG
CTCCCGGAGACGGTCACAGCTTGTCTGTAAGCGGATGCCGGGAGCAGACAAGCCCGTCAGGGCGCGTCAG
CGGGTGTTGGCGGGTGTCGGGGCTGGCTTAACTATGCGGCATCAGAGCAGATTGTACTGAGAGTGCACCA
TATGCGGTGTGAAATACCGCACAGATGCGTAAGGAGAAAATACCGCATCAGGCGGCCTTAAGGGCCTCGT
GATACGCCTATTTTTATAGGTTAATGTCATGATAATAATGGTTTCTTAGACGTCAGGTGGCACTTTTCGG
GGAAATGTGCGCGGAACCCCTATTTGTTTATTTTTCTAAATACATTCAAATATGTATCCGCTCATGAGAC
AATAACCCTGATAAATGCTTCAATAATATTGAAAAAGGAAGAGTATGAGTATTCAACATTTCCGTGTCGC
CCTTATTCCCTTTTTTGCGGCATTTTGCCTTCCTGTTTTTGCTCACCCAGAAACGCTGGTGAAAGTAAAA
GATGCTGAAGATCAGTTGGGTGCACGAGTGGGTTACATCGAACTGGATCTCAACAGCGGTAAGATCCTTG
AGAGTTTTCGCCCCGAAGAACGTTTTCCAATGATGAGCACTTTTAAAGTTCTGCTATGTGGCGCGGTATT
ATCCCGTATTGACGCCGGGCAAGAGCAACTCGGTCGCCGCATACACTATTCTCAGAATGACTTGGTTGAG
TACTCACCAGTCACAGAAAAGCATCTTACGGATGGCATGACAGTAAGAGAATTATGCAGTGCTGCCATAA
CCATGAGTGATAACACTGCGGCCAACTTACTTCTGACAACGATCGGAGGACCGAAGGAGCTAACCGCTTT
TTTGCACAACATGGGGGATCATGTAACTCGCCTTGATCGTTGGGAACCGGAGCTGAATGAAGCCATACCA
AACGACGAGCGTGACACCACGATGCCTGTAGCAATGGCAACAACGTTGCGCAAACTATTAACTGGCGAAC
TACTTACTCTAGCTTCCCGGCAACAATTAATAGACTGGATGGAGGCGGATAAAGTTGCAGGACCACTTCT
GCGCTCGGCCCTTCCGGCTGGCTGGTTTATTGCTGATAAATCTGGAGCCGGTGAGCGTGGGTCTCGCGGT
ATCATTGCAGCACTGGGGCCAGATGGTAAGCCCTCCCGTATCGTAGTTATCTACACGACGGGGAGTCAGG
CAACTATGGATGAACGAAATAGACAGATCGCTGAGATAGGTGCCTCACTGATTAAGCATTGGTAACTGTC
AGACCAAGTTTACTCATATATACTTTAGATTGATTTAAAACTTCATTTTTAATTTAAAAGGATCTAGGTG
AAGATCCTTTTTGATAATCTCATGACCAAAATCCCTTAACGTGAGTTTTCGTTCCACTGAGCGTCAGACC
CCGTAGAAAAGATCAAAGGATCTTCTTGAGATCCTTTTTTTCTGCGCGTAATCTGCTGCTTGCAAACAAA
AAAACCACCGCTACCAGCGGTGGTTTGTTTGCCGGATCAAGAGCTACCAACTCTTTTTCCGAAGGTAACT
GGCTTCAGCAGAGCGCAGATACCAAATACTGTTCTTCTAGTGTAGCCGTAGTTAGGCCACCACTTCAAGA
ACTCTGTAGCACCGCCTACATACCTCGCTCTGCTAATCCTGTTACCAGTGGCTGCTGCCAGTGGCGATAA
GTCGTGTCTTACCGGGTTGGACTCAAGACGATAGTTACCGGATAAGGCGCAGCGGTCGGGCTGAACGGGG
GGTTCGTGCACACAGCCCAGCTTGGAGCGAACGACCTACACCGAACTGAGATACCTACAGCGTGAGCTAT
GAGAAAGCGCCACGCTTCCCGAAGGGAGAAAGGCGGACAGGTATCCGGTAAGCGGCAGGGTCGGAACAGG
AGAGCGCACGAGGGAGCTTCCAGGGGGAAACGCCTGGTATCTTTATAGTCCTGTCGGGTTTCGCCACCTC
TGACTTGAGCGTCGATTTTTGTGATGCTCGTCAGGGGGGCGGAGCCTATGGAAAAACGCCAGCAACGCGG
CCTTTTTACGGTTCCTGGCCTTTTGCTGGCCTTTTGCTCACATGTTCTTTCCTGCGTTATCCCCTGATTC
TGTGGATAACCGTATTACCGCCTTTGAGTGAGCTGATACCGCTCGCCGCAGCCGAACGACCGAGCGCAGC
GAGTCAGTGAGCGAGGAAGCGGAAGAGCGCCCAATACGCAAACCGCCTCTCCCCGCGCGTTGGCCGATTC
ATTAATGCAGCTGGCACGACAGGTTTCCCGACTGGAAAGCGGGCAGTGAGCGCAACGCAATTAATGTGAG
TTAGCTCACTCATTAGGCACCCCAGGCTTTACACTTTATGCTTCCGGCTCGTATGTTGTGTGGAATTGTG
AGCGGATAACAATT
Features (pLannotate 1.2.2; 13 found; start..end, strand, type, name):
    152..169     -  misc_feature   MCS (fragment): pUC18/19 multiple cloning site
   4064..4909    +  CDS            mTagBFP2: mTagBFP2 is a basic (constitutively fluorescent) blue fluorescent protein published in 2011, derived from Entacmaea quadricolor. It is reported to be a very rapidly-maturing monomer with very low acid sensitivity.
   4934..5296    +  CDS            his-11: H2B1_CAEEL - Experimental evidence at protein level: Swiss-Prot protein existence level 1. Core component of nucleosome. Nucleosomes wrap and compact DNA into chromatin, limiting DNA accessibility to the cellular machineries which require DNA as a template. Histones thereby play a central role in transcription regulation, DNA repair, DNA replication and chromosomal stability. DNA accessibility is regulated via a complex set of post-translational modifications of histones, also called histone code, and nucleosome remodeling. From Caenorhabditis elegans.
   5906..6058    +  CDS            aex-5 (fragment): AEX5_CAEEL - Also known as kpc-3 From Caenorhabditis elegans.
   6186..6221    +  CDS            rop (fragment): Rop protein, which maintains plasmids at low copy number; rop
   6323..6422    +  misc_feature   bom (fragment): basis of mobility region from pBR322
   6520..6624    +  promoter       AmpR promoter: bla
   6625..7485    +  CDS            AmpR: β-lactamase; bla; confers resistance to ampicillin, carbenicillin, and related antibiotics
   7656..8244    +  rep_origin     ori: high-copy-number ColE1/pMB1/pBR322/pUC origin of replication
   8427..8519    +  CDS            lacI (fragment): lac repressor; lacI; The lac repressor binds to the lac operator to inhibit transcription in E. coli. This inhibition can be relieved by adding lactose or isopropyl-β-D-thiogalactopyranoside (IPTG).
   8532..8553    +  protein_bind   CAP binding site: CAP binding activates transcription in the presence of cAMP. E. coli catabolite activator protein
   8568..8598    +  promoter       lac promoter: promoter for the E. coli lac operon
   8606..8622    +  protein_bind   lac operator: The lac repressor binds to the lac operator to inhibit transcription in E. coli. This inhibition can be relieved by adding lactose or isopropyl-β-D-thiogalactopyranoside (IPTG). lac repressor encoded by lacI
