[The description below was written by a language model from this plasmid's Addgene catalogue record and pLannotate feature annotations shown in this document.]
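Description:
pEY134 is a C. elegans expression plasmid built on the pPD95.62 backbone, one of the standard worm reporter vectors, and assembled by Gibson cloning. It is maintained in E. coli through a high-copy ColE1/pUC-type origin and selected with ampicillin via the bla (AmpR) gene and its native promoter. Short remnants of pUC/pBR322 ancestry (an MCS fragment, lac promoter/operator and CAP site, and fragments of lacI, rop and bom) are also annotated but have no role in the worm.

The payload is a transcriptional reporter for str-2, a C. elegans gene listed as the insert. The feature table does not annotate the str-2 sequence itself, but a roughly 3.9 kb unannotated stretch lies between the MCS fragment and the fluorescent protein coding sequence, which is where the str-2 regulatory region would be expected to sit. The exact boundaries are not given in the record. Downstream, the blue fluorescent protein mTagBFP2 is followed closely by his-11, a C. elegans histone H2B. This arrangement is consistent with a fusion that tethers the fluorophore to chromatin and so produces the nuclear-localised signal described in the catalogue entry. A short match to aex-5 further downstream probably reflects worm genomic sequence in the 3' region of the cassette, though no 3' UTR is explicitly annotated.

The plasmid is one of the neural reporters associated with the NeuroPAL multicolour atlas, in which combinations of promoter-driven nuclear fluorophores give neurons distinguishable colours for whole-brain neuronal identification. The record refers to that work for the specific cells in which str-2 drives expression.
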