Addgene plasmid #223481: pEY134
Purpose: str-2 fluorescent neural reporter driving nuclear mTagBFP2 expression (refer to NeuroPAL paper for expression)
Depositing lab: Oliver Hobert & Eviatar Yemini. Depositing organization: Columbia University. Publication: NeuroPAL: A Multicolor Atlas for Whole-Brain Neuronal Identification in C. elegans. Yemini E, Lin A, Nejatbakhsh A, Varol E, Sun R, Mena GE, Samuel ADT, Paninski L, Venkatachalam V, Hobert O. Cell. 2021 Jan 7;184(1):272-288.e11. doi: 10.1016/j.cell.2020.12.012. Epub 2020 Dec 29. PubMed 33378642.
Backbone
  Vector backbone: pPD95.62
  Vector type: Worm Expression
Growth in bacteria
  Bacterial resistance: Ampicillin, 100 μg/mL
  Growth temperature: 37°C
  Growth strain: DH5alpha
  Copy number: Unknown
Gene/Insert
  Gene/Insert name: str-2
  Species: C. elegans (nematode)
  Entrez Gene: str-2 (a.k.a. CELE_C50C10.7)
  Cloning method: Gibson Cloning
Terms and licenses: Academic/Nonprofit Terms; Industry Terms: Not Available to Industry
How to cite: pEY134 was a gift from Oliver Hobert & Eviatar Yemini (Addgene plasmid # 223481 ; http://n2t.net/addgene:223481 ; RRID:Addgene_223481)
